>Addgene plasmid #241234 | PLJR965_Rv2976c | addgene full sequence | sequence record 483384 | Addgene NGS Result
AATAAACGAAAGGCTCAGTCGAAAGACTGGGCCTTTCGTTTATCTGTTGTTTGAAAAAAAAAAGCGCCGC
AACTGCGGCGCTTTTTTTTTTGAATTCTCTGACCAGGGAAAATAGCCCTCTGACCTGGGGATTTGCGATC
CCTATCAGTGATAGATATAATCTGGGAACGGACGTACATCAGGGGCCACGTTTTTGTACTCGAAAGAAGC
TACAAAGATAAGGCTTCATGCCGAAATCAACACCCTGTCATTTTATGGCAGGGTGTTTTTTTTTTGTCGA
CTTGGGGACCCTAGAGGTCCCCTTTTTTATTTTTTTGGATGAAGAGCATTATCAATGGCTCTTCACAGGA
AGCTTAAAAAAAAAAGCCCCGCGATTGCGGGGCTTTTTTTTTTTAATACGGTTATCCACAGAATCAGGGG
ATAACGCAGGAAAGAACATGTGAGCAAAAGGCCAGCAAAAGGCCAGGAACCGTAAAAAGGCCGCGTTGCT
GGCGTTTTTCCATAGGCTCCGCCCCCCTGACGAGCATCACAAAAATCGACGCTCAAGTCAGAGGTGGCGA
AACCCGACAGGACTATAAAGATACCAGGCGTTTCCCCCTGGAAGCTCCCTCGTGCGCTCTCCTGTTCCGA
CCCTGCCGCTTACCGGATACCTGTCCGCCTTTCTCCCCTCGGGAAGCGTGGCGCTTTCTCATAGCTCACG
CTGTAGGTATCTCAGTTCGGTGTAGGTCGTTCGCTCCAAGCTGGGCTGTGTGCACGAACCCCCCGTTCAG
CCCGACCGCTGCGCCTTATCCGGTAACTATCGTCTTGAGTCCAACCCGGTAAGACACGACTTATCGCCAC
TGGCAGCAGCCACTGGTAACAGGATTAGCAGAGCGAGGTATGTAGGCGGTGCTACAGAGTTCTTGAAGTG
GTGGCCTAACTACGGCTACACTAGAAGGACAGTATTTGGTATCTGCGCTCTGCTGAAGCCAGTTACCTTC
GGAAAAAGAGTTGGTAGCTCTTGATCCGGCAAACAAACCACCGCTGGTAGCGGTGGTTTTTTTGTTTGCA
AGCAGCAGATTACGCGCAGAAAAAAAGGATCTCAAGAAGATCCTTTGATCTTTTCTACGGGGTCTGACGC
TCATGGAACAATAAACGAAAGGCTCAGTCGAAAGACTGGGCCTTTCGTTTATCTGTTGTTTGAAAAAAAA
AAGCCCCGCGATTGCGGGGCTTTTTTTTTTCATATGTCTGACCAGGGAAAATAGCCCTCTGACCTGGGGA
TTTGACTTCCCTATCAGTGATAGAGATAATCTGGGAGTCCCTATCAGTGATAGAGAACGCGGTATCGATA
TGTCGGACCTGGTGCTGGGCCTGGCCATCGGCATCGGCTCGGTGGGCGTGGGCATCCTGAACAAGGTGAC
CGGCGAGATCATCCACAAGAACTCGCGCATCTTCCCGGCCGCCCAGGCCGAGAACAACCTGGTGCGCCGC
ACCAACCGCCAGGGCCGCCGCCTGGCCCGCCGCAAGAAGCACCGCCGCGTGCGCCTGAACCGCCTGTTCG
AGGAGTCGGGCCTGATCACCGACTTCACCAAGATCTCGATCAACCTGAACCCGTACCAGCTGCGCGTGAA
GGGCCTGACCGACGAGCTGTCGAACGAGGAGCTGTTCATCGCCCTGAAGAACATGGTGAAGCACCGCGGC
ATCTCGTACCTGGACGACGCCTCGGACGACGGCAACTCGTCGGTGGGCGACTACGCCCAGATCGTGAAGG
AGAACTCGAAGCAGCTGGAGACCAAGACCCCGGGCCAGATCCAGCTGGAGCGCTACCAGACCTACGGCCA
GCTGCGCGGCGACTTCACCGTGGAGAAGGACGGCAAGAAGCACCGCCTGATCAACGTGTTCCCGACCTCG
GCCTACCGCTCGGAGGCCCTGCGCATCCTGCAGACCCAGCAGGAGTTCAACCCGCAGATCACCGACGAGT
TCATCAACCGCTACCTGGAGATCCTGACCGGCAAGCGCAAGTACTACCACGGCCCGGGCAACGAGAAGTC
GCGCACCGACTACGGCCGCTACCGCACCTCGGGCGAGACCCTGGACAACATCTTCGGCATCCTGATCGGC
AAGTGCACCTTCTACCCGGACGAGTTCCGCGCCGCCAAGGCCTCGTACACCGCCCAGGAGTTCAACCTGC
TGAACGACCTGAACAACCTGACCGTGCCGACCGAGACCAAGAAGCTGTCGAAGGAGCAGAAGAACCAGAT
CATCAACTACGTGAAGAACGAGAAGGCCATGGGCCCGGCCAAGCTGTTCAAGTACATCGCCAAGCTGCTG
TCGTGCGACGTGGCCGACATCAAGGGCTACCGCATCGACAAGTCGGGCAAGGCCGAGATCCACACCTTCG
AGGCCTACCGCAAGATGAAGACCCTGGAGACCCTGGACATCGAGCAGATGGACCGCGAGACCCTGGACAA
GCTGGCCTACGTGCTGACCCTGAACACCGAGCGCGAGGGCATCCAGGAGGCCCTGGAGCACGAGTTCGCC
GACGGCTCGTTCTCGCAGAAGCAGGTGGACGAGCTGGTGCAGTTCCGCAAGGCCAACTCGTCGATCTTCG
GCAAGGGCTGGCACAACTTCTCGGTGAAGCTGATGATGGAGCTGATCCCGGAGCTGTACGAGACCTCGGA
GGAGCAGATGACCATCCTGACCCGCCTGGGCAAGCAGAAGACCACCTCGTCGTCGAACAAGACCAAGTAC
ATCGACGAGAAGCTGCTGACCGAGGAGATCTACAACCCGGTGGTGGCCAAGTCGGTGCGCCAGGCCATCA
AGATCGTGAACGCCGCCATCAAGGAGTACGGCGACTTCGACAACATCGTGATCGAGATGGCCCGCGAGAC
CAACGAGGACGACGAGAAGAAGGCCATCCAGAAGATCCAGAAGGCCAACAAGGACGAGAAGGACGCCGCC
ATGCTGAAGGCCGCCAACCAGTACAACGGCAAGGCCGAGCTGCCGCACTCGGTGTTCCACGGCCACAAGC
AGCTGGCCACCAAGATCCGCCTGTGGCACCAGCAGGGCGAGCGCTGCCTGTACACCGGCAAGACCATCTC
GATCCACGACCTGATCAACAACTCGAACCAGTTCGAGGTGGACGCCATCCTGCCGCTGTCGATCACCTTC
GACGACTCGCTGGCCAACAAGGTGCTGGTGTACGCCACCGCCAACCAGGAGAAGGGCCAGCGCACCCCGT
ACCAGGCCCTGGACTCGATGGACGACGCCTGGTCGTTCCGCGAGCTGAAGGCCTTCGTGCGCGAGTCGAA
GACCCTGTCGAACAAGAAGAAGGAGTACCTGCTGACCGAGGAGGACATCTCGAAGTTCGACGTGCGCAAG
AAGTTCATCGAGCGCAACCTGGTGGACACCCGCTACGCCTCGCGCGTGGTGCTGAACGCCCTGCAGGAGC
ACTTCCGCGCCCACAAGATCGACACCAAGGTGTCGGTGGTGCGCGGCCAGTTCACCTCGCAGCTGCGCCG
CCACTGGGGCATCGAGAAGACCCGCGACACCTACCACCACCACGCCGTGGACGCCCTGATCATCGCCGCC
TCGTCGCAGCTGAACCTGTGGAAGAAGCAGAAGAACACCCTGGTGTCGTACTCGGAGGACCAGCTGCTGG
ACATCGAGACCGGCGAGCTGATCTCGGACGACGAGTACAAGGAGTCGGTGTTCAAGGCCCCGTACCAGCA
CTTCGTGGACACCCTGAAGTCGAAGGAGTTCGAGGACTCGATCCTGTTCTCGTACCAGGTGGACTCGAAG
TTCAACCGCAAGATCTCGGACGCCACCATCTACGCCACCCGCCAGGCCAAGGTGGGCAAGGACAAGGCCG
ACGAGACCTACGTGCTGGGCAAGATCAAGGACATCTACACCCAGGACGGCTACGACGCCTTCATGAAGAT
CTACAAGAAGGACAAGTCGAAGTTCCTGATGTACCGCCACGACCCGCAGACCTTCGAGAAGGTGATCGAG
CCGATCCTGGAGAACTACCCGAACAAGCAGATCAACGACAAGGGCAAGGAGGTGCCGTGCAACCCGTTCC
TGAAGTACAAGGAGGAGCACGGCTACATCCGCAAGTACTCGAAGAAGGGCAACGGCCCGGAGATCAAGTC
GCTGAAGTACTACGACTCGAAGCTGGGCAACCACATCGACATCACCCCGAAGGACTCGAACAACAAGGTG
GTGCTGCAGTCGGTGTCGCCGTGGCGCGCCGACGTGTACTTCAACAAGACCACCGGCAAGTACGAGATCC
TGGGCCTGAAGTACGCCGACCTGCAGTTCGACAAGGGCACCGGCACCTACAAGATCTCGCAGGAGAAGTA
CAACGACATCAAGAAGAAGGAGGGCGTGGACTCGGACTCGGAGTTCAAGTTCACCCTGTACAAGAACGAC
CTGCTGCTGGTGAAGGACACCGAGACCAAGGAGCAGCAGCTGTTCCGCTTCCTGTCGCGCACCATGCCGA
AGCAGAAGCACTACGTGGAGCTGAAGCCGTACGACAAGCAGAAGTTCGAGGGCGGCGAGGCCCTGATCAA
GGTGCTGGGCAACGTGGCCAACTCGGGCCAGTGCAAGAAGGGCCTGGGCAAGTCGAACATCTCGATCTAC
AAGGTGCGCACCGACGTGCTGGGCAACCAGCACATCATCAAGAACGAGGGCGACAAGCCGAAGCTGGACT
TCTAAATACTCTGGCCATTTTTCTTTACCGCCTTTGAGTGAGCTGATACCGCTCGCCGCAGCCGAACGAC
CGAGCGCAACGCGTGCGGCCGCTGATTAGCTAAGCAGAAGGCCATCCTGACGGATGGCCTTTTTCTAGAA
AAAAAAAAAGCGCCGCAACTGCGGCGCTTTTTTTTTTTTAATTAAGTGATAGATTGCGATGCGTGTGCTC
GGTTGATATAATCTGTCAGATCAGGAGGACTTCGCATGTCGCGGTTGGATAAGTCCAAGGTCATCAACTC
GGCGCTGGAGCTGCTGAACGAGGTCGGTATCGAGGGACTGACCACGCGCAAGTTGGCCCAAAAGCTCGGC
GTGGAACAACCGACCCTCTACTGGCACGTGAAGAACAAGCGCGCGCTGCTGGATGCGTTGGCCATCGAGA
TGCTGGATCGCCATCACACGCACTTTTGCCCCCTGGAGGGCGAGAGCTGGCAGGATTTTCTGCGGAACAA
CGCGAAGTCGTTCCGGTGCGCCCTCCTGAGCCATCGGGATGGCGCCAAAGTCCACTTGGGCACCCGCCCG
ACCGAGAAGCAATACGAGACCCTGGAGAACCAGCTGGCCTTCCTCTGTCAACAGGGTTTTTCGTTGGAGA
ACGCCCTGTATGCCCTGTCCGCCGTGGGACACTTCACCTTGGGCTGCGTGTTGGAGGATCAGGAACATCA
GGTGGCGAAAGAGGAACGGGAGACCCCCACGACGGATTCGATGCCCCCGTTGTTGCGCCAGGCGATCGAA
CTGTTTGACCACCAGGGCGCCGAACCCGCCTTTTTGTTCGGGCTGGAGCTGATCATCTGCGGGCTGGAAA
AGCAACTGAAGTGCGAAAGCGGTTCGTGATAACGCCGAAAACCCCGCTTCGGCGGGGTTTTGCCGCGGTC
TGCGTTGTCGGGAAGATTTAAAATAAAAAAGGGGACCTCTAGGGTCCCCAATTAAATAGTTAACACTAGT
ATTAAAAAAAAAAGCCCCGCGATTGCGGGGCTTTTTTTTTTCGACGGCGAGGGTTCCGACCGCTGCAACT
CCCGGTGCAACCTTGTCCCGGTCTATTCTCTTCACTGCACCAGCTCCAATCTGGTGTGAATGCCCCTCGT
CTGTTCGCGCAGGCGGGGGGCTCTATTCGTTTGTCAGCATCGAAAGTAGCCAGATCAGGGATGCGTTGCA
ACCGCGTATGCCCAGGTCAGAAGAGTCGCACAAGAGTTGCAGACCCCTGGAAAGAAAAATGGCCAGAGGG
CGAAAACACCCTCTGACCAGCGGAGCGGGCGACGGGAATCGAACCCGCGTAGCTAGTTTGGAAGAATGGG
TGTCTGCCGACCACATATATGGGCCGGTCAAGATAGGTTTTTACCCCCTCTCGGCTGCATCCTCTAAGTG
GAAAGAAATTGCAGGTCGTAGAAGCGCGTTGAAGCCTGAGAGTTGCACAGGAGTTGCAACCCGGTAGCCT
TGTTCACGACGAGAGGAGACCTAGTTGGCACGTCGCGGATGGGGATCGCTGAAGACTCAGCGCAGCGGGA
GGATCCAAGCCTCATACGTCAACCCGCAGGACGGTGTGAGGTACTACGCGCTGCAGACCTACGACAACAA
GATGGACGCCGAAGCCTGGCTCGCGGGCGAGAAGCGGCTCATCGAGATGGAGACCTGGACCCCTCCACAG
GACCGGGCGAAGAAGGCAGCCGCCAGCGCCATCACGCTGGAGGAGTACACCCGGAAGTGGCTCGTGGAGC
GCGACCTCGCAGACGGCACCAGGGATCTGTACAGCGGGCACGCGGAGCGCCGCATCTACCCGGTGCTAGG
TGAAGTGGCGGTCACAGAGATGACGCCAGCTCTGGTGCGTGCGTGGTGGGCCGGGATGGGTAGGAAGCAC
CCGACTGCCCGCCGGCATGCCTACAACGTCCTCCGGGCGGTGATGAACACAGCGGTCGAGGACAAGCTGA
TCGCAGAGAACCCGTGCCGGATCGAGCAGAAGGCAGCCGATGAGCGCGACGTAGAGGCGCTGACGCCTGA
GGAGCTGGACATCGTCGCCGCTGAGATCTTCGTGCACTACCGGATCGCGGCATACATCCTGGCGTGGACG
AGCCTCCGGTTCGGAGAGCTGATCGAGCTTCGCCGCAAGGACATCGTGGACGACGGCATGACGATGAAGC
TCCGGGTGCGCCGTGGCGCTTCCCGCGTGGGGAACAAGATCGTCGTTGGCAACGCCAAGACCGTCCGGTC
GAAGCGTCCTGTGACGGTTCCGCCTCACGTCGCGGAGATGATCCGAGCGCACATGAAGGACCGTACGAAG
ATGAACAAGGGCCCCGAGGCATTCCTGGTGACCACGACGCAGGGCAACCGGCTGTCGAAGTCCGCGTTCA
CCAAGTCGCTGAAGCGTGGCTACGCCAAGATCGGTCGGCCGGAACTCCGCATCCACGACCTCCGCGCTGT
CGGCGCTACGTTCGCCGCTCAGGCAGGTGCGACGACCAAGGAGCTGATGGCCCGCCTCGGTCACACGACT
CCTAGGATGGCGATGAAGTACCAGATGGCGTCTGAGGCCCGCGACGAGGCTATCGCTGAGGCGATGTCCA
AGCTGGCCAAGACCTCCTGAAACGCAAAAAGCCCCCCTCCCAAGGACACTGAGTCCTAAAGAGGGGGGTT
TCTTGTCAGTACGCGAAGAACCACGCCTGGCCGCGAGCGCCAGCACCGCCGCTCTGTGCGGAGACCTGGG
CACCAGCCCCGCCGCCGCCAGGAGCATTGCCGTTCCCGCCAGCTAGCCACCTGACGTCGGGGGGGGGGGA
AAGCCACGTTGTGTCTCAAAATCTCTGATGTTACATTGCACAAGATAAAAATATATCATCATGAACAATA
AAACTGTCTGCTTACATAAACAGTAATACAAGGGGTGTTATGAGCCATATTCAACGGGAAACGTCTTGCT
CGAGGCCGCGATTAAATTCCAACATGGATGCTGATTTATATGGGTATAAATGGGCTCGCGATAATGTCGG
GCAATCAGGTGCGACAATCTATCGCTTGTATGGGAAGCCCCATGCGCCAGAGTTGTTTCTGAAACATGGC
AAAGGTAGCGTTGCCAATGATGTTACAGATGAGATGGTCAGACTAAACTGGCTGACGGAATTTATGCCTC
TTCCGACCATCAAGCATTTTATCCGTACTCCTGATGATGCATGGTTACTCACCACTGCGATCCCCGGGAA
AACAGCATTCCAGGTATTAGAAGAATATCCTGATTCAGGTGAAAATATTGTTGATGCGCTGGCAGTGTTC
CTGCGCCGGTTGCATTCGATTCCTGTTTGTAATTGTCCTTTTAACAGCGATCGCGTATTTCGCCTCGCTC
AGGCGCAATCACGAATGAATAACGGTTTGGTTGATGCGAGTGATTTTGATGACGAGCGTAATGGCTGGCC
TGTTGAACAAGTCTGGAAAGAAATGCATAATCTTTTGCCATTCTCACCGGATTCAGTCGTCACTCATGGT
GATTTCTCACTTGATAACCTTATTTTTGACGAGGGGAAATTAATAGGTTGTATTGATGTTGGACGAGTCG
GAATCGCAGACCGATACCAGGATCTTGCCATCCTATGGAACTGCCTCGGTGAGTTTTCTCCTTCATTACA
GAAACGGCTTTTTCAAAAATATGGTATTGATAATCCTGATATGAATAAATTGCAGTTTCATTTGATGCTC
GATGAGTTTTTCTAATCAGAATTGGTTAATTGGTTGTAACACTGGCAGAGCATTACGCTGACTTGACGGG
ACGGCGGCTTTGTTGAATAAATCGAACTTTTGCTGAGTTGAAGGATCAGATCACGCATCTTCCCGACAAC
GCAGACCGTTCCGTGGCAAAGCAAAAGTTCAAAATCACCAACTGGTCCACCTACAACAAAGCTCTCACCA
ACCGTGGCTCCCTCACGATATC
Features (pLannotate 1.2.2; 14 found; start..end, strand, type, name):
      4..53      +  terminator     rrnB T1 terminator (fragment): transcription terminator T1 from the E. coli rrnB gene
    138..155     +  promoter       PLtetO-1 promoter (fragment): modified phage lambda PL promoter with tet operator sites (Lutz and Bujard, 1997)
    205..265     +  misc_RNA       St1 gRNA scaffold (fragment): guide RNA scaffold for the Streptococcus thermophilus CRISPR/Cas9 system (Esvelt et al., 2013)
    497..1085    -  rep_origin     ori: high-copy-number ColE1/pMB1/pBR322/pUC origin of replication
   1133..1182    +  terminator     rrnB T1 terminator (fragment): transcription terminator T1 from the E. coli rrnB gene
   1262..1288    +  promoter       PLtetO-1 promoter (fragment): modified phage lambda PL promoter with tet operator sites (Lutz and Bujard, 1997)
   1298..1319    +  promoter       tight TRE promoter (fragment): Tet-responsive promoter PTight, consisting of seven tet operator sequences followed by the minimal CMV promoter
   1330..4692    +  CDS            cas9-1: CAS9A_STRTD - Also known as csn1. Experimental evidence at protein level: Swiss-Prot protein existence level 1. CRISPR (clustered regularly interspaced short palindromic repeat) is an adaptive immune system that provides protection against mobile genetic elements (viruses, transposable elements and conjugative plasmids). CRISPR clusters contain spacers, sequences complementary to antecedent mobile elements, and target invading nucleic acids. CRISPR clusters are transcribed and processed into CRISPR RNA (crRNA). In type II CRISPR systems correct processing of pre-crRNA requires a trans- encoded
   4796..4823    +  terminator     rrnB T2 terminator: transcription terminator T2 from the E. coli rrnB gene
   4936..5556    +  CDS            tetR: TETR2_ECOLX - Experimental evidence at protein level: Swiss-Prot protein existence level 1. TetR is the repressor of the tetracycline resistance element; its N-terminal region forms a helix-turn-helix structure and binds DNA. Binding of tetracycline to TetR reduces the repressor affinity for the tetracycline resistance gene (tetA) promoter operator sites. From Escherichia coli.
   6185..7297    +  CDS            33: VINT_BPML5 - Also known as int. Protein inferred from homology: Swiss-Prot protein existence level 3. Integrase is necessary for integration of the phage into the host genome by site-specific recombination. From Mycobacterium phage L5 (Mycobacteriophage L5).
   7359..7463    -  CDS            32 (fragment): VG32_BPML5 - Protein predicted: Swiss-Prot protein existence level 4. From Mycobacterium phage L5 (Mycobacteriophage L5).
   7600..8415    +  CDS            KanR: aminoglycoside phosphotransferase; aph(3')-Ia; confers resistance to kanamycin in bacteria or G418 (Geneticin®) in eukaryotes
   8556..8627    +  CDS            TRA2_ECOLX (fragment): Protein predicted: Swiss-Prot protein existence level 4. Required for transposition of transposon Tn903. From Escherichia coli.
