[The description below was written by a language model from this plasmid's Addgene catalogue record and pLannotate feature annotations shown in this document.]
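Description:
PLJR965_Rv2976c is an integrating CRISPR interference plasmid built on the PLJR965 backbone for inducible gene silencing in Mycobacterium tuberculosis. It is an 8.6 kb shuttle-type construct. In E. coli it replicates from a ColE1/pMB1-family origin; the feature annotation calls this origin high copy, although the catalogue entry lists the plasmid as low copy. Selection is through a kanamycin resistance gene, aph(3')-Ia, which has a remnant of Tn903 sequence beside it. No mycobacterial replication origin is annotated. Instead, the plasmid carries the mycobacteriophage L5 integrase gene and, according to the catalogue description, the L5 attP site. The attP site is not separately annotated, but a fragment of the neighbouring L5 gene 32 is detected. Together these elements allow site-specific, single-copy insertion into the mycobacterial chromosome.

The payload consists of three parts. A Streptococcus thermophilus CRISPR1 Cas9 coding sequence, described in the record as catalytically dead dCas9, lies downstream of a promoter region containing tet operator motifs and is followed by an rrnB T2 terminator. A 22-nucleotide guide targeting Rv2976c of strain H37Rv is placed between a second tet operator-containing promoter and the St1 guide RNA scaffold, with rrnB T1 terminator fragments insulating both cassettes. The third part is a TetR repressor gene, which keeps both promoters off until a tetracycline-class inducer relieves repression. After induction, the dCas9–sgRNA complex binds the target locus and blocks transcription without cutting the DNA. The construct is therefore used for conditional knockdown of Rv2976c to study its function in M. tuberculosis. The record does not state the restriction sites used to clone the guide.
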