Addgene plasmid #241234: PLJR965_Rv2976c
Purpose: CRISPRi gene silencing plasmid with sgRNA (Rv2976c) dCas9 TetR and KanR L5 Int attP for M. tuberculosis
Depositing lab: Kyu Rhee. Depositing organization: Cornell University.
Backbone
  Vector backbone: PLJR965
  Vector type: Bacterial Expression
Growth in bacteria
  Bacterial resistance: Kanamycin, 50 μg/mL
  Growth temperature: 37°C
  Growth strain: DH5alpha
  Copy number: Low Copy
Gene/Insert
  Gene/Insert name: Rv2976c sgRNA (alt name: dcas9 TetR)
  gRNA/shRNA sequence: ACGGACGTACATCAGGGGCCAC
  Species: Mycobacterium tuberculosis (H37Rv)
  Insert size (bp): 22
  Mutation: WT
  Cloning method: Restriction Enzyme; 5′ cloning site Unknown (unknown if destroyed); 3′ cloning site Unknown (unknown if destroyed)
Terms and licenses: Academic/Nonprofit Terms; Industry Terms: Not Available to Industry
How to cite: PLJR965_Rv2976c was a gift from Kyu Rhee (Addgene plasmid # 241234 ; http://n2t.net/addgene:241234 ; RRID:Addgene_241234)
